Addgene plasmid #108866: pT7-7 aSyn C141
Purpose: Expresses human WT alpha synuclein with a C-terminal cysteine
Depositing lab: Gabriele Kaminski Schierle. Depositing organization: University of Cambridge. Publication: alpha-Synuclein fibril and synaptic vesicle interactions lead to vesicle destruction and increased lipid-associated fibril uptake into iPSC-derived neurons. Stephens AD, Villegas AF, Chung CW, Vanderpoorten O, Pinotsi D, Mela I, Ward E, McCoy TM, Cubitt R, Routh AF, Kaminski CF, Kaminski Schierle GS. Commun Biol. 2023 May 15;6(1):526. doi: 10.1038/s42003-023-04884-1. PubMed 37188797.
Backbone
  Vector backbone: pT7-7
  Backbone size w/o insert (bp): 4238
  Vector type: Bacterial Expression
Growth in bacteria
  Bacterial resistance: Ampicillin, 100 μg/mL
  Growth temperature: 37°C
  Growth strain: DH5alpha
  Copy number: High Copy
Gene/Insert
  Gene/Insert name: alpha synuclein (alt names: NACP; SNCA)
  Species: H. sapiens (human)
  Insert size (bp): 426
  Mutation: C141 mutation to allow C-terminal maleimide dye labelling
  Entrez Gene: SNCA (a.k.a. NACP, PARK1, PARK4, PD1)
  Promoter: T7
  Cloning method: Unknown
  Sequencing primers: 5′ T7F
Terms and licenses: Academic/Nonprofit Terms; Industry Terms: Not Available to Industry
Depositor comments: Please visit https://doi.org/10.1101/2022.10.04.510646 for bioRxiv preprint.
How to cite: pT7-7 aSyn C141 was a gift from Gabriele Kaminski Schierle (Addgene plasmid # 108866 ; http://n2t.net/addgene:108866 ; RRID:Addgene_108866)
