[The description below was written by a language model from this plasmid's Addgene catalogue record and the feature table of its GenBank file.]
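Description:
pT7-7 aSyn C141 is a bacterial expression plasmid built on the pT7-7 backbone for producing recombinant human alpha-synuclein (SNCA, also known as NACP) in E. coli. It replicates from a high-copy ColE1/pMB1-type origin and is selected with ampicillin through the bla beta-lactamase gene, which is driven by its own promoter and lies in the opposite orientation to the expression cassette.

Expression is controlled by a bacteriophage T7 promoter followed by the efficient ribosome binding site from T7 gene 10. Protein production therefore requires a host that supplies T7 RNA polymerase, while a standard cloning strain is used for propagation. The insert is recorded as 426 bp. It encodes otherwise wild-type alpha-synuclein extended by a cysteine at position 141, directly after the native C-terminus. Native alpha-synuclein contains no cysteine, so this added residue gives a single thiol for site-specific labelling with maleimide dyes, which is the stated reason for the modification. No affinity tags or fusion partners are recorded. The associated publication studied how alpha-synuclein fibrils interact with synaptic vesicles and how fibrils are taken up into neurons, work for which a fluorescently labelled protein of this kind is suited.

Two features of the record need care. The feature table does not annotate the alpha-synuclein coding sequence, which presumably occupies the unannotated region downstream of the ribosome binding site. The sequence record is also 2895 bp in total, which does not agree with the catalogue backbone size of 4238 bp without insert, and the record does not explain the difference.
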