LOCUS       Exported 2895 bp ds-DNA circular SYN 12-MAY-2021
DEFINITION  Expresses human WT alpha synuclein with a C-terminal cysteine.
ACCESSION   .
VERSION     .
KEYWORDS    pT7-7 aSyn C141
SOURCE      synthetic DNA construct
  ORGANISM  synthetic DNA construct
REFERENCE   1 (bases 1 to 2895)
  TITLE     Bacterial expression plasmids and lentivirus expression vectors for
            tau and alpha-synuclein
  JOURNAL   Unpublished
REFERENCE   2 (bases 1 to 2895)
  AUTHORS   .
  TITLE     Direct Submission
  JOURNAL   Exported May 12, 2021 from SnapGene Server 1.1.58
            http://www.snapgene.com
FEATURES             Location/Qualifiers
     source          1..2895
                     /organism="synthetic DNA construct"
                     /mol_type="other DNA"
     primer_bind     119..136
                     /label=L4440
                     /note="L4440 vector, forward primer"
     primer_bind     371..393
                     /label=pGEX 3'
                     /note="pGEX vectors, reverse primer"
     primer_bind     458..477
                     /label=T7
                     /note="T7 promoter, forward primer"
     promoter        458..476
                     /label=T7 promoter
                     /note="promoter for bacteriophage T7 RNA polymerase"
     RBS             508..530
                     /note="efficient ribosome binding site from bacteriophage
                     T7 gene 10 (Olins and Rangwala, 1989)"
     CDS             complement(1092..1952)
                     /codon_start=1
                     /gene="bla"
                     /product="beta-lactamase"
                     /label=AmpR
                     /note="confers resistance to ampicillin, carbenicillin, and
                     related antibiotics"
                     /translation="MSIQHFRVALIPFFAAFCLPVFAHPETLVKVKDAEDQLGARVGYI
                     ELDLNSGKILESFRPEERFPMMSTFKVLLCGAVLSRVDAGQEQLGRRIHYSQNDLVEYS
                     PVTEKHLTDGMTVRELCSAAITMSDNTAANLLLTTIGGPKELTAFLHNMGDHVTRLDRW
                     EPELNEAIPNDERDTTMPVAMATTLRKLLTGELLTLASRQQLIDWMEADKVAGPLLRSA
                     LPAGWFIADKSGAGERGSRGIIAALGPDGKPSRIVVIYTTGSQATMDERNRQIAEIGAS
                     LIKHW"
     primer_bind     1715..1734
                     /label=Amp-R
                     /note="Ampicillin resistance gene, reverse primer"
     promoter        complement(1953..2057)
                     /gene="bla"
                     /label=AmpR promoter
     primer_bind     2125..2143
                     /label=pBRforEco
                     /note="pBR322 vectors, upsteam of EcoRI site, forward
                     primer"
     rep_origin      2272..2860
                     /direction=RIGHT
                     /label=ori
                     /note="high-copy-number ColE1/pMB1/pBR322/pUC origin of
                     replication"
     primer_bind     2761..2780
                     /label=pBR322ori-F
                     /note="pBR322 origin, forward primer"
ORIGIN
        1 cttttgctgg ccttttgctc acatgttctt tcctgcgtta tcccctgatt ctgtggataa
       61 ccgtattacc gcctttgagt gagctgatac cgctcgccgc agccgaacga ccgagcgcag
      121 cgagtcagtg agcgaggaag cggaagagcg cctgatgcgg tattttctcc ttacgcatct
      181 gtgcggtatt tcacaccgca taggaagatc ttccggaaga tcttcctatg gtgcactctc
      241 agtacaatct gctctgatgc gctacgtgac tgggtcatgg ctgcgccccg acacccgcca
      301 acacccgctg acgcgccctg acgggcttgt ctgctcccgg catccgctta cagacaagct
      361 gtgaccgtct ccgggagctg catgtgtcag aggttttcac cgtcatcacc gaaacgcgcg
      421 aggcccagcg attcgaactt ctgatagact tcgaaattaa tacgactcac tatagggaga
      481 ccacaacggt ttccctctag aaataatttt gtttaacttt aagaaggaga tatacatatg
      541 gatgtattca tgaaaggact ttcaaaggcc aaggagggag ttgtggctgc tgctgagaaa
      601 accaaacagg gtgtggcaga agcagcagga aagacaaaag agnnnnnnnn nnnnnnnnnn
      661 nnnnnnnnnn nnnnnnnnnn nnnnnnnnnn nnnnnnnnnn nnnnnnnnnn nnnnnnnnnn
      721 nnnnnnnnnn nnnnnnnnnn nnnnnnnnnn nnnnnnnnnn nnnnnnnnnn nnnnnnnnnn
      781 nnnnnnnnnn nnnnnnnnnn nnnnnnnnnn nnnnnnnnnn nnnnnnnnnn nnnnttgggc
      841 aagaatgaag aaggagcccc acaggaagga attctggaag atatgcctgt ggatcctgac
      901 aatgaggctt atgaaatgcc ttctgaggaa gggtatcaag actatgaacc tgaagcctgc
      961 taagaaatat ctttgctcca agtttcttga gatctgctga cagatgttcc atccaagctt
     1021 atcgatgata agctgtcaaa catgagaatt aaatcaatct aaagtatata tgagtaaact
     1081 tggtctgaca gttaccaatg cttaatcagt gaggcaccta tctcagcgat ctgtctattt
     1141 cgttcatcca tagttgcctg actccccgtc gtgtagataa ctacgatacg ggagggctta
     1201 ccatctggcc ccagtgctgc aatgataccg cgagacccac gctcaccggc tccagattta
     1261 tcagcaataa accagccagc cggaagggcc gagcgcagaa gtggtcctgc aactttatcc
     1321 gcctccatcc agtctattaa ttgttgccgg gaagctagag taagtagttc gccagttaat
     1381 agtttgcgca acgttgttgc cattgctaca ggcatcgtgg tgtcacgctc gtcgtttggt
     1441 atggcttcat tcagctccgg ttcccaacga tcaaggcgag ttacatgatc ccccatgttg
     1501 tgcaaaaaag cggttagctc cttcggtcct ccgatcgttg tcagaagtaa gttggccgca
     1561 gtgttatcac tcatggttat ggcagcactg cataattctc ttactgtcat gccatccgta
     1621 agatgctttt ctgtgactgg tgagtactca accaagtcat tctgagaata gtgtatgcgg
     1681 cgaccgagtt gctcttgccc ggcgtcaaca cgggataata ccgcgccaca tagcagaact
     1741 ttaaaagtgc tcatcattgg aaaacgttct tcggggcgaa aactctcaag gatcttaccg
     1801 ctgttgagat ccagttcgat gtaacccact cgtgcaccca actgatcttc agcatctttt
     1861 actttcacca gcgtttctgg gtgagcaaaa acaggaaggc aaaatgccgc aaaaaaggga
     1921 ataagggcga cacggaaatg ttgaatactc atactcttcc tttttcaata ttattgaagc
     1981 atttatcagg gttattgtct catgagcgga tacatatttg aatgtattta gaaaaataaa
     2041 caaatagggg ttccgcgcac atttccccga aaagtgccac ctgacgtcta agaaaccatt
     2101 attatcatga cattaaccta taaaaatagg cgtatcacga ggccctttcg tcttcaagaa
     2161 taaaaggatc taggtgaaga tcctttttga taatctcatg accaaaatcc cttaacgtga
     2221 gttttcgttc cactgagcgt cagaccccgt agaaaagatc aaaggatctt cttgagatcc
     2281 tttttttctg cgcgtaatct gctgcttgca aacaaaaaaa ccaccgctac cagcggtggt
     2341 ttgtttgccg gatcaagagc taccaactct ttttccgaag gtaactggct tcagcagagc
     2401 gcagatacca aatactgtcc ttctagtgta gccgtagtta ggccaccact tcaagaactc
     2461 tgtagcaccg cctacatacc tcgctctgct aatcctgtta ccagtggctg ctgccagtgg
     2521 cgataagtcg tgtcttaccg ggttggactc aagacgatag ttaccggata aggcgcagcg
     2581 gtcgggctga acggggggtt cgtgcacaca gcccagcttg gagcgaacga cctacaccga
     2641 actgagatac ctacagcgtg agctatgaga aagcgccacg cttcccgaag ggagaaaggc
     2701 ggacaggtat ccggtaagcg gcagggtcgg aacaggagag cgcacgaggg agcttccagg
     2761 gggaaacgcc tggtatcttt atagtcctgt cgggtttcgc cacctctgac ttgagcgtcg
     2821 atttttgtga tgctcgtcag gggggcggag cctatggaaa aacgccagca acgcggcctt
     2881 tttacggttc ctggc
//
