>Addgene plasmid #108866 | pT7-7 aSyn C141 | depositor partial sequence | sequence record 209733 | Human aSyn C141 ORF
CTTTAAGAAGGAGATATACATATGGATGTATTCATGAAAGGACTTTCAAAGGCCAAGGAGGGAGTTGTGG
CTGCTGCTGAGAAAACCAAACAGGGTGTGGCAGAAGCAGCAGGAAAGACAAAAGAG
[192 nt withheld, positions 127-318]
TTGGGCAAGAATGAAGAAGGAGCCCCACAGGAAGGAATTCTGGAAGATATGCCTGTGGATCCTGACAATG
AGGCTTATGAAATGCCTTCTGAGGAAGGGTATCAAGACTATGAACCTGAAGCCTGCTAAGAAATATCTTT
GCTCCAAGTTTCTTGAGATCTGCTGACAGATGTTCCATCCAAGCTTATCGATGATAAGCTGTCAAACATG
AGAATTAAATCAATCTAAAGTATATATGAGTAAACTTGGTCTGACAGTTACCAATGCTTAATCAGTGAGG
CACCTATCTCAGCGATCTGTCTATTTCGTTCATCCATAGTTGCCTGACTCCCCGTCGTGTAGATAACTAC
GATACGGGAGGGCTTACCATCTGGCCCCAGTGCTGCAATGATACCGCGAGACCCACGCTCACCGGCTCCA
GATTTATCAGCAATAAACCAGCCAGCCGGAAGGGCCGAGCGCAGAAAGTGGTCCTGCAACTTTATCCGCC
TCCATCCAGTCTATTAATTGTTGCCGGGAAGCTAGAGTAAGTAGTTCGCCAGTTAATAGTTTGCGCAACG
TTGTTGCCATTGCTACAGGCATCGTGGTGTCACGCTCGTCGTT
